>Addgene plasmid #244226 | SM426_pHAGE-CAG-mCherry-T2A-puro-DR-As_crRNA-KAN-DR | addgene full sequence | sequence record 492579 | Addgene NGS Result
TGGAAGGGCTAATTCACTCCCAAAGAAGACAAGATATCCTTGATCTGTGGATCTACCACACACAAGGCTA
CTTCCCTGATTAGCAGAACTACACACCAGGGCCAGGGGTCAGATATCCACTGACCTTTGGATGGTGCTAC
AAGCTAGTACCAGTTGAGCCAGATAAGGTAGAAGAGGCCAATAAAGGAGAGAACACCAGCTTGTTACACC
CTGTGAGCCTGCATGGGATGGATGACCCGGAGAGAGAAGTGTTAGAGTGGAGGTTTGACAGCCGCCTAGC
ATTTCATCACGTGGCCCGAGAGCTGCATCCGGAGTACTTCAAGAACTGCTGATATCGAGCTTGCTACAAG
GGACTTTCCGCTGGGGACTTTCCAGGGAGGCGTGGCCTGGGCGGGACTGGGGAGTGGCGAGCCCTCAGAT
CCTGCATATAAGCAGCTGCTTTTTGCCTGTACTGGGTCTCTCTGGTTAGACCAGATCTGAGCCTGGGAGC
TCTCTGGCTAACTAGGGAACCCACTGCTTAAGCCTCAATAAAGCTTGCCTTGAGTGCTTCAAGTAGTGTG
TGCCCGTCTGTTGTGTGACTCTGGTAACTAGAGATCCCTCAGACCCTTTTAGTCAGTGTGGAAAATCTCT
AGCAGTGGCGCCCGAACAGGGACTTGAAAGCGAAAGGGAAACCAGAGGAGCTCTCTCGACGCAGGACTCG
GCTTGCTGAAGCGCGCACGGCAAGAGGCGAGGGGCGGCGACTGGTGAGTACGCCAAAAATTTTGACTAGC
GGAGGCTAGAAGGAGAGAGATGGGTGCGAGAGCGTCAGTATTAAGCGGGGGAGAATTAGATCGCGATGGG
AAAAAATTCGGTTAAGGCCAGGGGGAAAGAAAAAATATAAATTAAAACATATAGTATGGGCAAGCAGGGA
GCTAGAACGATTCGCAGTTAATCCTGGCCTGTTAGAAACATCAGAAGGCTGTAGACAAATACTGGGACAG
CTACAACCATCCCTTCAGACAGGATCAGAAGAACTTAGATCATTATATAATACAGTAGCAACCCTCTATT
GTGTGCATCAAAGGATAGAGATAAAAGACACCAAGGAAGCTTTAGACAAGATAGAGGAAGAGCAAAACAA
AAGTAAGACCACCGCACAGCAAGCGGCCGGCCGCTGATCTTCAGACCTGGAGGAGGAGATATGAGGGACA
ATTGGAGAAGTGAATTATATAAATATAAAGTAGTAAAAATTGAACCATTAGGAGTAGCACCCACCAAGGC
AAAGAGAAGAGTGGTGCAGAGAGAAAAAAGAGCAGTGGGAATAGGAGCTTTGTTCCTTGGGTTCTTGGGA
GCAGCAGGAAGCACTATGGGCGCAGCGTCAATGACGCTGACGGTACAGGCCAGACAATTATTGTCTGGTA
TAGTGCAGCAGCAGAACAATTTGCTGAGGGCTATTGAGGCGCAACAGCATCTGTTGCAACTCACAGTCTG
GGGCATCAAGCAGCTCCAGGCAAGAATCCTGGCTGTGGAAAGATACCTAAAGGATCAACAGCTCCTGGGG
ATTTGGGGTTGCTCTGGAAAACTCATTTGCACCACTGCTGTGCCTTGGAATGCTAGTTGGAGTAATAAAT
CTCTGGAACAGATTTGGAATCACACGACCTGGATGGAGTGGGACAGAGAAATTAACAATTACACAAGCTT
AATACACTCCTTAATTGAAGAATCGCAAAACCAGCAAGAAAAGAATGAACAAGAATTATTGGAATTAGAT
AAATGGGCAAGTTTGTGGAATTGGTTTAACATAACAAATTGGCTGTGGTATATAAAATTATTCATAATGA
TAGTAGGAGGCTTGGTAGGTTTAAGAATAGTTTTTGCTGTACTTTCTATAGTGAATAGAGTTAGGCAGGG
ATATTCACCATTATCGTTTCAGACCCACCTCCCAACCCCGAGGGGACCCGACAGGCCCGAAGGAATAGAA
GAAGAAGGTGGAGAGAGAGACAGAGACAGATCCATTCGATTAGTGAACGGATCTCGACGGTATCGCCGAA
TTGACAAATGGCAGTATTCATCCACAATTTTAAAAGAAAAGGGGGGATTGGGGGGTACAGTGCAGGGGAA
AGAATAGTAGACATAATAGCAACAGACATACAAACTAAAGAATTACAAAAACAAATTACAAAAATTCAAA
ATTTTCGGGTTTATTACAGGGACAGCAGAGATCCAGTTTGGACTAGCGATGCTAGCTGATGCGGGCCCTT
CGAGTGACATTGATTATTGACTAGTTATTAATAGTAATCAATTACGGGGTCATTAGTTCATAGCCCATAT
ATGGAGTTCCGCGTTACATAACTTACGGTAAATGGCCCGCCTGGCTGACCGCCCAACGACCCCCGCCCAT
TGACGTCAATAATGACGTATGTTCCCATAGTAACGCCAATAGGGACTTTCCATTGACGTCAATGGGTGGA
GTATTTACGGTAAACTGCCCACTTGGCAGTACATCAAGTGTATCATATGCCAAGTACGCCCCCTATTGAC
GTCAATGACGGTAAATGGCCCGCCTGGCATTATGCCCAGTACATGACCTTATGGGACTTTCCTACTTGGC
AGTACATCTACGTATTAGTCATCGCTATTACCATGGTCGAGGTGAGCCCCACGTTCTGCTTCACTCTCCC
CATCTCCCCCCCCTCCCCACCCCCAATTTTGTATTTATTTATTTTTTAATTATTTTGTGCAGCGATGGGG
GCGGGGGGGGGGGGGGGGGCGCGCGCCAGGCGGGGCGGGGCGGGGCGAGGGGCGGGGCGGGGCGAGGCGG
AGAGGTGCGGCGGCAGCCAATCAGAGCGGCGCGCTCCGAAAGTTTCCTTTTATGGCGAGGCGGCGGCGGC
GGCGGCCCTATAAAAAGCGAAGCGCGCGGCGGGCGGGAGTCGCTGCGCGCTGCCTTCGCCCCGTGCCCCG
CTCCGCCGCCGCCTCGCGCCGCCCGCCCCGGCTCTGACTGACCGCGTTACTCCCACAGGTGAGCGGGCGG
GACGGCCCTTCTCCTCCGGGCTGTAATTAGCGCTTGGTTTAATGACGGCTTGTTTCTTTTCTGTGGCTGC
GTGAAAGCCTTGAGGGGCTCCGGGAGGGCCCTTTGTGCGGGGGGAGCGGCTCGGGGGGTGCGTGCGTGTG
TGTGTGCGTGGGGAGCGCCGCGTGCGGCTCCGCGCTGCCCGGCGGCTGTGAGCGCTGCGGGCGCGGCGCG
GGGCTTTGTGCGCTCCGCAGTGTGCGCGAGGGGAGCGCGGCCGGGGGCGGTGCCCCGCGGTGCGGGGGGG
GCTGCGAGGGGAACAAAGGCTGCGTGCGGGGTGTGTGCGTGGGGGGGTGAGCAGGGGGTGTGGGCGCGTC
GGTCGGGCTGCAACCCCCCCTGCACCCCCCTCCCCGAGTTGCTGAGCACGGCCCGGCTTCGGGTGCGGGG
CTCCGTACGGGGCGTGGCGCGGGGCTCGCCGTGCCGGGCGGGGGGTGGCGGCAGGTGGGGGTGCCGGGCG
GGGCGGGGCCGCCTCGGGCCGGGGAGGGCTCGGGGGAGGGGCGCGGCGGCCCCCGGAGCGCCGGCGGCTG
TCGAGGCGCGGCGAGCCGCAGCCATTGCCTTTTATGGTAATCGTGCGAGAGGGCGCAGGGACTTCCTTTG
TCCCAAATCTGTGCGGAGCCGAAATCTGGGAGGCGCCGCCGCACCCCCTCTAGCGGGCGCGGGGCGAAGC
GGTGCGGCGCCGGCAGGAAGGAAATGGGCGGGGAGGGCCTTCGTGCGTCGCCGCGCCGCCGTCCCCTTCT
CCCTCTCCAGCCTCGGGGCTGTCCGCGGGGGGACGGCTGCCTTCGGGGGGGACGGGGCAGGGCGGGGTTC
GGCTTCTGGCGTGTGACCGGCGGCTCTAGAGCCTCTGCTAACCATGTTCATGCCTTCTTCTTTTTCCTAC
AGCTCCTGGGCAACGTGCTGGTTATTGTGCTGTCTCATCATTTTGGCAAAGAATTCTGCAGTCGACGGTA
CCGCGGGCACGCGTGCAGGCTGGCGCCACCATGGTGAGCAAGGGCGAGGAGGATAACATGGCCATCATCA
AGGAGTTCATGCGCTTCAAGGTGCACATGGAGGGCTCCGTGAACGGCCACGAGTTCGAGATCGAGGGCGA
GGGCGAGGGCCGCCCCTACGAGGGCACCCAGACCGCCAAGCTGAAGGTGACCAAGGGTGGCCCCCTGCCC
TTCGCCTGGGACATCCTGTCCCCTCAGTTCATGTACGGCTCCAAGGCCTACGTGAAGCACCCCGCCGACA
TCCCCGACTACTTGAAGCTGTCCTTCCCCGAGGGCTTCAAGTGGGAGCGCGTGATGAACTTCGAGGACGG
CGGCGTGGTGACCGTGACCCAGGACTCCTCCCTGCAGGACGGCGAGTTCATCTACAAGGTGAAGCTGCGC
GGCACCAACTTCCCCTCCGACGGCCCCGTAATGCAGAAGAAGACCATGGGCTGGGAGGCCTCCTCCGAGC
GGATGTACCCCGAGGACGGCGCCCTGAAGGGCGAGATCAAGCAGAGGCTGAAGCTGAAGGACGGCGGCCA
CTACGACGCTGAGGTCAAGACCACCTACAAGGCCAAGAAGCCCGTGCAGCTGCCCGGCGCCTACAACGTC
AACATCAAGTTGGACATCACCTCCCACAACGAGGACTACACCATCGTGGAACAGTACGAACGCGCCGAGG
GCCGCCACTCCACCGGCGGCATGGACGAGCTGTACAAGGGATCCGGCGCAACAAACTTCTCTCTGCTGAA
ACAAGCCGGAGATGTCGAAGAGAATCCTGGACCGATGACCGAGTACAAGCCCACGGTGCGCCTCGCCACC
CGCGACGACGTCCCCAGGGCCGTACGCACCCTCGCCGCCGCGTTCGCCGACTACCCCGCCACGCGCCACA
CCGTCGATCCGGACCGCCACATCGAGCGGGTCACCGAGCTGCAAGAACTCTTCCTCACGCGCGTCGGGCT
CGACATCGGCAAGGTGTGGGTCGCGGACGACGGCGCCGCGGTGGCGGTCTGGACCACGCCGGAGAGCGTC
GAAGCGGGGGCGGTGTTCGCCGAGATCGGCCCGCGCATGGCCGAGTTGAGCGGTTCCCGGCTGGCCGCGC
AGCAACAGATGGAAGGCCTCCTGGCGCCGCACCGGCCCAAGGAGCCCGCGTGGTTCCTGGCCACCGTCGG
CGTGTCGCCCGACCACCAGGGCAAGGGTCTGGGCAGCGCCGTCGTGCTCCCCGGAGTGGAGGCGGCCGAG
CGCGCCGGGGTGCCCGCCTTCCTGGAGACCTCCGCGCCCCGCAACCTCCCCTTCTACGAGCGGCTCGGCT
TCACCGTCACCGCCGACGTCGAGGTGCCCGAAGGACCGCGCACCTGGTGCATGACCCGCAAGCCCGGTGC
CTAAGAATTCGATTCGTCAGTAGGGTTGTAAAGGTTTTTCTTTTCCTGAGAAAACAACCTTTTGTTTTCT
CAGGTTTTGCTTTTTGGCCTTTCCCTAGCTTTAAAAAAAAAAAAGCAAAACTCACCGAGGCAGTTCCATA
GGATGGCAAGATCCTGGTATTGGTCTGCGATAATTTCTACTCTTGTAGATGGAGACGATAGAAGATCCTT
TGATCTTTTCTACGGGGTCTGACGCTCAGTGGAACGAAAACTCACGTTAAGGGATTTTGGTCATGAGATT
ATCAAAAAGGATCTTCACCTAGATCCTTTTAAATTAAAAATGAAGTTTTAAATCAATCTAAAGTATATAT
GAGTAACCTGAGGCTATGGCAGGGCCTGCCGCCCCGACGTTGGCTGCGAGCCCTGGGCCTTCACCCGAAC
TTGGGGGGTGGGGTGGGGAAAAGGAAGAAACGCGGGCGTATTGGCCCCAATGGGGTCTCGGTGGGGTATC
GACAGAGTGCCAGCCCTGGGACCGAACCCCGCGTTTATGAACAAACGACCCAACACCGTGCGTTTTATTC
TGTCTTTTTATTGCCGTCATAGCGCGGGTTCCTTCCGGTATTGTCTCCTTCCGTGTTTCAGTTAGCCTCC
CCCTAGGGTGGGCGAAGAACTCCAGCATGAGATCCCCGCGCTGGAGGATCATCCAGCCGGCGTCCCGGAA
AACGATTCCGAAGCCCAACCTTTCATAGAAGGCGGCGGTGGAATCGAAATCTCGTGATGGCAGGTTGGGC
GTCGCTTGGTCGGTCATTTCGAACCCCAGAGTCCCGCTCAGAAGAACTCGTCAAGAAGGCGATAGAAGGC
GATGCGCTGCGAATCGGGAGCGGCGATACCGTAAAGCACGAGGAAGCGGTCAGCCCATTCGCCGCCAAGC
TCTTCAGCAATATCACGGGTAGCCAACGCTATGTCCTGATAGCGATCCGCCACACCCAGCCGGCCACAGT
CGATGAATCCAGAAAAGCGGCCATTTTCCACCATGATATTCGGCAAGCAGGCATCGCCATGGGTCACGAC
GAGATCCTCGCCGTCGGGCATGCTCGCCTTGAGCCTGGCGAACAGTTCGGCTGGCGCGAGCCCCTGATGC
TCTTCGTCCAGATCATCCTGATCGACAAGACCGGCTTCCATCCGAGTACGTGCTCGCTCGATGCGATGTT
TCGCTTGGTGGTCGAATGGGCAGGTAGCCGGATCAAGCGTATGCAGCCGCCGCATTGCATCAGCCATGAT
GGATACTTTCTCGGCAGGAGCAAGGTGAGATGACAGGAGATCCTGCCCCGGCACTTCGCCCAATAGCAGC
CAGTCCCTTCCCGCTTCAGTGACAACGTCGAGCACAGCTGCGCAAGGAACGCCCGTCGTGGCCAGCCACG
ATAGCCGCGCTGCCTCGTCTTGCAGTTCATTCAGGGCACCGGACAGGTCGGTCTTGACAAAAAGAACCGG
GCGCCCCTGCGCTGACAGCCGGAACACGGCGGCATCAGAGCAGCCGATTGTCTGTTGTGCCCAGTCATAG
CCGAATAGCCTCTCCACCCAAGCGGCCGGAGAACCTGCGTGCAATCCATCTTGTTCAATCATGCGAAACG
ATCCTCATCCTGTCTCTTGATCGATCTTTGCAAAAGCCTAGGCCTCCAAAAAAGCCTCCTCACTACTTCT
GGAATAGCTCAGAGGCCGAGGCGGCCTCGGCCTCTGCATAAATAAAAAAAATTAGTCAGCCATGGGGCGG
AGAATGGGCGGAACTGGGCGGAGTTAGGGGCGGGATGGGCGGAGTTAGGGGCGGGACTATGGTTGCTGAC
TAATTGAGATGCATGCTTTGCATACTTCTGCCTGCTGGGGAGCCTGGGGACTTTCCACACCTGGTTGCTG
ACTAATTGAGATGCATGCTTTGCATACTTCTGCCTGCTGGGGAGCCTGGGGACTTTCCACACCCTAACTG
ACACACATTCCACAGCTGGTTCTTTCCGCCTCAGGACTCTTCCTTTTTCAATATTATTGAAGCATTTATC
AGGGTTATTGTCTCATGAGCGGATACATATTTGAATGTATTTAGAAAAATAAACAAATAGGGGTTCCGCG
CACATTTCCCCGAAAAGTGCCATATCGTCTCTTAATTTCTACTCTTGTAGATAAAGAATTCGATATCAAG
CTTTCTAGATAATCAACCTCTGGATTACAAAATTTGTGAAAGATTGACTGGTATTCTTAACTATGTTGCT
CCTTTTACGCTATGTGGATACGCTGCTTTAATGCCTTTGTATCATGCTATTGCTTCCCGTATGGCTTTCA
TTTTCTCCTCCTTGTATAAATCCTGGTTGCTGTCTCTTTATGAGGAGTTGTGGCCCGTTGTCAGGCAACG
TGGCGTGGTGTGCACTGTGTTTGCTGACGCAACCCCCACTGGTTGGGGCATTGCCACCACCTGTCAGCTC
CTTTCCGGGACTTTCGCTTTCCCCCTCCCTATTGCCACGGCGGAACTCATCGCCGCCTGCCTTGCCCGCT
GCTGGACAGGGGCTCGGCTGTTGGGCACTGACAATTCCGTGGTGTTGTCGGGGAAATCATCGTCCTTTCC
TTGGCTGCTCGCCTGTGTTGCCACCTGGATTCTGCGCGGGACGTCCTTCTGCTACGTCCCTTCGGCCCTC
AATCCAGCGGACCTTCCTTCCCGCGGCCTGCTGCCGGCTCTGCGGCCTCTTCCGCGTCTTCGCCTTCGCC
CTCAGACGAGTCGGATCTCCCTTTGGGCCGCCTCCCCGCCTGAGATCCTTTAAGACCAATGACTTACAAG
GCAGCTGTAGATCTTAGCCACTTTTTAAAAGAAAAGGGGGGACTGGAAGGGCTAATTCACTCCCAACGAA
GACAAGATCTGCTTTTTGCTTGTACTGGGTCTCTCTGGTTAGACCAGATCTGAGCCTGGGAGCTCTCTGG
CTAACTAGGGAACCCACTGCTTAAGCCTCAATAAAGCTTGCCTTGAGTGCTTCAAGTAGTGTGTGCCCGT
CTGTTGTGTGACTCTGGTAACTAGAGATCCCTCAGACCCTTTTAGTCAGTGTGGAAAATCTCTAGCAGTA
GTAGTTCATGTCATCTTATTATTCAGTATTTATAACTTGCAAAGAAATGAATATCAGAGAGTGAGAGGCC
CGGGTTAATTAAGGAAAGGGCTAGATCATTCTTGAAGACGAAAGGGCCTCGTGATACGCCTATTTTTATA
GGTTAATGTCATGATAATAATGGTTTCTTAGACGTCAGGTGGCACTTTTCGGGGAAATGTGCGCGGAACC
CCTATTTGTTTATTTTTCTAAATACATTCAAATATGTATCCGCTCATGAGACAATAACCCTGATAAATGC
TTCAATAATATTGAAAAAGGAAGAGTATGAGTATTCAACATTTCCGTGTCGCCCTTATTCCCTTTTTTGC
GGCATTTTGCCTTCCTGTTTTTGCTCACCCAGAAACGCTGGTGAAAGTAAAAGATGCTGAAGATCAGTTG
GGTGCACGAGTGGGTTACATCGAACTGGATCTCAACAGCGGTAAGATCCTTGAGAGTTTTCGCCCCGAAG
AACGTTTTCCAATGATGAGCACTTTTAAAGTTCTGCTATGTGGCGCGGTATTATCCCGTGTTGACGCCGG
GCAAGAGCAACTCGGTCGCCGCATACACTATTCTCAGAATGACTTGGTTGAGTACTCACCAGTCACAGAA
AAGCATCTTACGGATGGCATGACAGTAAGAGAATTATGCAGTGCTGCCATAACCATGAGTGATAACACTG
CGGCCAACTTACTTCTGACAACGATCGGAGGACCGAAGGAGCTAACCGCTTTTTTGCACAACATGGGGGA
TCATGTAACTCGCCTTGATCGTTGGGAACCGGAGCTGAATGAAGCCATACCAAACGACGAGCGTGACACC
ACGATGCCTGTAGCAATGGCAACAACGTTGCGCAAACTATTAACTGGCGAACTACTTACTCTAGCTTCCC
GGCAACAATTAATAGACTGGATGGAGGCGGATAAAGTTGCAGGACCACTTCTGCGCTCGGCCCTTCCGGC
TGGCTGGTTTATTGCTGATAAATCTGGAGCCGGTGAGCGTGGGTCTCGCGGTATCATTGCAGCACTGGGG
CCAGATGGTAAGCCCTCCCGTATCGTAGTTATCTACACGACGGGGAGTCAGGCAACTATGGATGAACGAA
ATAGACAGATCGCTGAGATAGGTGCCTCACTGATTAAGCATTGGTAACTGTCAGACCAAGTTTACTCATA
TATACTTTAGATTGATTTAAAACTTCATTTTTAATTTAAAAGGATCTAGGTGAAGATCCTTTTTGATAAT
CTCATGACCAAAATCCCTTAACGTGAGTTTTCGTTCCACTGAGCGTCAGACCCCGTAGAAAAGATCAAAG
GATCTTCTTGAGATCCTTTTTTTCTGCGCGTAATCTGCTGCTTGCAAACAAAAAAACCACCGCTACCAGC
GGTGGTTTATTTGCCGGATCAAGAGCTACCAACTCTTTTTCCGAAGGTAACTGGCTTCAGCAGAGCGCAG
ATACCAAATACTGTTCTTCTAGTGTAGCCGTAGTTAGGCCACCACTTCAAGAACTCTGTAGCACCGCCTA
CATACCTCGCTCTGCTAATCCTGTTACCAGTGGCTGCTGCCAGTGGCGATAAGTCGTGTCTTACCGGGTT
GGACTCAAGACGATAGTTACCGGATAAGGCGCAGCGGTCGGGCTGAACGGGGGGTTCGTGCACACAGCCC
AGCTTGGAGCGAACGACCTACACCGAACTGAGATACCTACAGCGTGAGCTATGAGAAAGCGCCACGCTTC
CCGAAGGGAGAAAGGCGGACAGGTATCCGGTAAGCGGCAGGGTCGGAACAGGAGAGCGCACGAGGGAGCT
TCCAGGGGGAAACGCCTGGTATCTTTATAGTCCTGTCGGGTTTCGCCACCTCTGACTTGAGCGTCGATTT
TTGTGATGCTCGTCAGGGGGGCGGAGCCTATGGAAAAACGCCAGCAACGCGGCCTTTTTACGGTTCCTGG
CCTTTTGCTGGCCTTTTGCTCACATGTTCTTTCCTGCGTTATCCCCTGATTCTGTGGATAACCGTATTAC
CGCCTTTGAGTGAGCTGATACCGCTCGCCGCAGCCGAACGACCGAGCGCAGCGAGTCAGTGAGCGAGGAA
GCGGAAGAGCGCCCAATACGCAAACCGCCTCTCCCCGCGCGTTGGCCGATTCATTAATGCAGCAAGCTCA
TGGCTGACTAATTTTTTTTATTTATGCAGAGGCCGAGGCCGCCTCGGCCTCTGAGCTATTCCAGAAGTAG
TGAGGAGGCTTTTTTGGAGGCCTAGGCTTTTGCAAAAAGCTCCCCGTGGCACGACAGGTTTCCCGACTGG
AAAGCGGGCAGTGAGCGCAACGCAATTAATGTGAGTTAGCTCACTCATTAGGCACCCCAGGCTTTACACT
TTATGCTTCCGGCTCGTATGTTGTGTGGAATTGTGAGCGGATAACAATTTCACACAGGAAACAGCTATGA
CATGATTACGAATTTCACAAATAAAGCATTTTTTTCACTGCATTCTAGTTGTGGTTTGTCCAAACTCATC
AATGTATCTTATCATGTCTGGATCAACTGGATAACTCAAGCTAACCAAAATCATCCCAAACTTCCCACCC
CATACCCTATTACCACTGCCAATTACCTGTGGTTTCATTTACTCTAAACCTGTGATTCCTCTGAATTATT
TTCATTTTAAAGAAATTGTATTTGTTAAATATGTACTACAAACTTAGTAGT
Features (pLannotate 1.2.2; 33 found; start..end, strand, type, name):
    377..634     +  LTR            5' LTR (truncated): truncated 5' long terminal repeat (LTR) from HIV-1
    681..806     +  misc_feature   HIV-1 Ψ: packaging signal of human immunodeficiency virus type 1
    790..1128    +  CDS            HIV-1 gag (fragment): gag protein from human immunodeficiency virus 1; gag
   1303..1536    +  misc_feature   RRE: The Rev response element (RRE) of HIV-1 allows for Rev-dependent mRNA export from the nucleus to the cytoplasm.
   1913..2013    +  CDS            Rev (fragment): human immunodeficiency virus 1 (HIV-1) Rev protein; rev; enhances nuclear export of unspliced and incompletely spliced viral mRNAs
   2058..2175    +  misc_feature   cPPT/CTS: central polypurine tract and central termination sequence of HIV-1
   2246..2625    +  enhancer       CMV enhancer: human cytomegalovirus immediate early enhancer
   2627..2905    +  promoter       chicken β-actin promoter: No description available
   2906..3922    +  intron         chimeric intron: chimera between introns from chicken β-actin and rabbit β-globin
   3971..3998    +  misc_feature   MCS (fragment): multiple cloning site
   4021..4728    +  CDS            mCherry: mCherry is a basic (constitutively fluorescent) red fluorescent protein published in 2004, derived from Discosoma sp.. It is reported to be a very rapidly-maturing monomer with low acid sensitivity.
   4795..5392    +  CDS            PuroR (fragment): puromycin N-acetyltransferase; pac from Streptomyces; confers resistance to puromycin
   5507..5561    -  CDS            KanR (fragment): aminoglycoside phosphotransferase; aph(3')-Ia; confers resistance to kanamycin
   5919..5966    -  polyA_signal   HSV TK poly(A) signal: herpes simplex virus thymidine kinase polyadenylation signal (Cole and Stacy, 1985)
   6025..6177    -  CDS            ble (fragment): BLE_KLEPN - Experimental evidence at protein level: Swiss-Prot protein existence level 1. Binding protein with a strong affinity to the bleomycin family of antibiotics. Binds to CL990; an antimitotic-antibiotic compound. From Klebsiella pneumoniae.
   6198..6992    -  CDS            NeoR/KanR: aminoglycoside phosphotransferase from Tn5; aph(3')-II (or nptII); confers resistance to neomycin, kanamycin, and G418 (Geneticin®)
   7027..7384    -  promoter       SV40 promoter: SV40 enhancer and early promoter
   7386..7490    -  promoter       AmpR promoter: bla
   7546..7563    +  misc_feature   MCS (fragment): pBluescript multiple cloning site
   7571..8159    +  misc_feature   WPRE: woodchuck hepatitis virus posttranscriptional regulatory element
   8167..8232    +  CDS            nef (fragment): NEF_HV1Z2 - Experimental evidence at protein level: Swiss-Prot protein existence level 1. Extracellular Nef protein targets CD4(+) T-lymphocytes for apoptosis by interacting with CXCR4 surface receptors. From Human immunodeficiency virus type 1 group M subtype D (isolate Z2/CDC-Z34) (HIV-1).
   8234..8467    +  LTR            3' LTR (ΔU3): self-inactivating 3' long terminal repeat (LTR) from HIV-1
   8672..8776    +  promoter       AmpR promoter: bla
   8777..9637    +  CDS            AmpR: β-lactamase; bla; confers resistance to ampicillin, carbenicillin, and related antibiotics
   9808..10396   +  rep_origin     ori: high-copy-number ColE1/pMB1/pBR322/pUC origin of replication
  10579..10633   +  CDS            lacI (fragment): lac repressor; lacI; The lac repressor binds to the lac operator to inhibit transcription in E. coli. This inhibition can be relieved by adding lactose or isopropyl-β-D-thiogalactopyranoside (IPTG).
  10639..10732   +  rep_origin     SV40 ori (fragment): SV40 origin of replication
  10757..10794   +  CDS            lacI (fragment): lac repressor; lacI; The lac repressor binds to the lac operator to inhibit transcription in E. coli. This inhibition can be relieved by adding lactose or isopropyl-β-D-thiogalactopyranoside (IPTG).
  10807..10828   +  protein_bind   CAP binding site: CAP binding activates transcription in the presence of cAMP. E. coli catabolite activator protein
  10843..10873   +  promoter       lac promoter: promoter for the E. coli lac operon
  10877..10899   +  protein_bind   lac operator (fragment): The lac repressor binds to the lac operator to inhibit transcription in E. coli. This inhibition can be relieved by adding lactose or isopropyl-β-D-thiogalactopyranoside (IPTG). lac repressor encoded by lacI
  10931..11014   +  polyA_signal   SV40 poly(A) signal (fragment): SV40 polyadenylation signal
  11181..329     +  CDS            nef (fragment) (across the origin): NEF_HV1BR - Experimental evidence at protein level: Swiss-Prot protein existence level 1. Extracellular Nef protein targets CD4(+) T-lymphocytes for apoptosis by interacting with CXCR4 surface receptors (PubMed:14990729). From Human immunodeficiency virus type 1 group M subtype B (isolate BRU/LAI) (HIV-1).
