[The description below was written by a language model from this plasmid's Addgene catalogue record and pLannotate feature annotations shown in this document.]
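Description:
SM426_pHAGE-CAG-mCherry-T2A-puro-DR-As_crRNA-KAN-DR is an empty lentiviral backbone built on pHAGE for Golden Gate assembly of AsCas12a crRNA arrays and their delivery to mammalian cells. In bacteria it replicates from a high-copy ColE1/pUC-type origin and carries AmpR in the backbone. It is selected on both ampicillin and kanamycin because of a second, removable resistance cassette. The lentiviral elements comprise a truncated HIV-1 5' LTR, the Ψ packaging signal with a gag fragment, RRE, cPPT/CTS, WPRE and a self-inactivating ΔU3 3' LTR, so the region between the LTRs can be packaged into virus and integrated into target cells.

Within that region, a CAG promoter (CMV enhancer, chicken β-actin promoter and chimeric intron) drives mCherry followed by the puromycin N-acetyltransferase gene. The two are joined by a 2A self-cleaving peptide, which the plasmid name calls T2A and the purpose field calls P2A; the feature table does not annotate it. Transduced cells can therefore be tracked by red fluorescence and enriched with puromycin. Downstream of puroR, in reverse orientation, sits a kanamycin/neomycin resistance cassette (Tn5 NeoR/KanR with bacterial AmpR and SV40 promoters, a ble fragment and an HSV TK poly(A) signal). According to the name, it is flanked by AsCas12a direct repeats, which are also not annotated. This cassette presumably serves as a stuffer that is replaced by the crRNA array during cloning. No separate Pol III promoter is annotated, and the position of the cloning site suggests that arrays lie in the 3' portion of the CAG transcript, upstream of the WPRE, to be processed by Cas12a, although the record does not say so explicitly. The associated publication concerns multiplexed CRISPRi screens with a dHyperCas12a effector.
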