Addgene plasmid #244226: SM426_pHAGE-CAG-mCherry-T2A-puro-DR-As_crRNA-KAN-DR
Purpose: (Empty Backbone) Vector for golden gate cloning AsCas12a crRNA arrays. Contains mCherry-P2A-puroR selectable marker.
Depositing lab: Tim Reddy. Depositing organization: Duke University. Publication: dHyperCas12a enables multiplexed CRISPRi screens. Melore SM, McRoberts Amador CD, Hamilton MC, Gersbach CA, Reddy TE. Nat Commun. 2026 Feb 12. doi: 10.1038/s41467-026-69090-z. PubMed 41673027.
Backbone
  Vector backbone: pHAGE
  Vector type: Mammalian Expression, Lentiviral, CRISPR
Growth in bacteria
  Bacterial resistance: Ampicillin and Kanamycin, 100 & 50 μg/mL
  Growth temperature: 30°C
  Growth strain: NEB Stable
  Copy number: High Copy
Gene/Insert
  Gene/Insert name: None
Terms and licenses: Academic/Nonprofit Terms; Industry Terms: Not Available to Industry
Depositor comments: Please visit https://doi.org/10.1101/2024.07.08.602263 for bioRxiv preprint.
How to cite: SM426_pHAGE-CAG-mCherry-T2A-puro-DR-As_crRNA-KAN-DR was a gift from Tim Reddy (Addgene plasmid # 244226 ; http://n2t.net/addgene:244226 ; RRID:Addgene_244226)
